>Addgene plasmid #210263 | EGFP-NIP45 delta-SLD2 | addgene full sequence | sequence record 416600 | Addgene NGS Result
TGACGTCGACGGATCGGGAGATCTCCCGATCCCCTATGGTGCACTCTCAGTACAATCTGCTCTGATGCCG
CATAGTTAAGCCAGTATCTGCTCCCTGCTTGTGTGTTGGAGGTCGCTGAGTAGTGCGCGAGCAAAATTTA
AGCTACAACAAGGCAAGGCTTGACCGACAATTGCATGAAGAATCTGCTTAGGGTTAGGCGTTTTGCGCTG
CTTCGCGATGTACGGGCCAGATATACGCGTTGACATTGATTATTGACTAGTTATTAATAGTAATCAATTA
CGGGGTCATTAGTTCATAGCCCATATATGGAGTTCCGCGTTACATAACTTACGGTAAATGGCCCGCCTGG
CTGACCGCCCAACGACCCCCGCCCATTGACGTCAATAATGACGTATGTTCCCATAGTAACGCCAATAGGG
ACTTTCCATTGACGTCAATGGGTGGAGTATTTACGGTAAACTGCCCACTTGGCAGTACATCAAGTGTATC
ATATGCCAAGTACGCCCCCTATTGACGTCAATGACGGTAAATGGCCCGCCTGGCATTATGCCCAGTACAT
GACCTTATGGGACTTTCCTACTTGGCAGTACATCTACGTATTAGTCATCGCTATTACCATGGTGATGCGG
TTTTGGCAGTACATCAATGGGCGTGGATAGCGGTTTGACTCACGGGGATTTCCAAGTCTCCACCCCATTG
ACGTCAATGGGAGTTTGTTTTGGCACCAAAATCAACGGGACTTTCCAAAATGTCGTAACAACTCCGCCCC
ATTGACGCAAATGGGCGGTAGGCGTGTACGGTGGGAGGTCTATATAAGCAGAGCTCTCCCTATCAGTGAT
AGAGATCTCCCTATCAGTGATAGAGATCGTCGACGAGCTCGTTTAGTGAACCGTCAGATCGCCTGGAGAC
GCCATCCACGCTGTTTTGACCTCCATAGAAGACACCGGGACCGATCCAGCCTCCGGACTCTAGCGTTTAA
ACTTAAGCTTCCACCATGGTGAGCAAGGGCGAGGAGCTGTTCACCGGGGTGGTGCCCATCCTGGTCGAGC
TGGACGGCGACGTAAACGGCCACAAGTTCAGCGTGTCCGGCGAGGGCGAGGGCGATGCCACCTACGGCAA
GCTGACCCTGAAGTTCATCTGCACCACCGGCAAGCTGCCCGTGCCCTGGCCCACCCTCGTGACCACCCTG
ACCTACGGCGTGCAGTGCTTCAGCCGCTACCCCGACCACATGAAGCAGCACGACTTCTTCAAGTCCGCCA
TGCCCGAAGGCTACGTCCAGGAGCGCACCATCTTCTTCAAGGACGACGGCAACTACAAGACCCGCGCCGA
GGTGAAGTTCGAGGGCGACACCCTGGTGAACCGCATCGAGCTGAAGGGCATCGACTTCAAGGAGGACGGC
AACATCCTGGGGCACAAGCTGGAGTACAACTACAACAGCCACAACGTCTATATCATGGCCGACAAGCAGA
AGAACGGCATCAAGGTGAACTTCAAGATCCGCCACAACATCGAGGACGGCAGCGTGCAGCTCGCCGACCA
CTACCAGCAGAACACCCCCATCGGCGACGGCCCCGTGCTGCTGCCCGACAACCACTACCTGAGCACCCAG
TCCGCCCTGAGCAAAGACCCCAACGAGAAGCGCGATCACATGGTCCTGCTGGAGTTCGTGACCGCCGCCG
GGATCACTCTCGGCATGGACGAGCTGTACAAGAAGCTTGGTACCATGGCGGAGCCTGTGGGGAAGCGGGG
CCGCTGGTCCGGAGGTAGCGGTGCCGGCCGAGGGGGTCGGGGCGGCTGGGGCGGTCGGGGCCGGCGTCCT
CGGGCCCAGCGGTCTCCATCCCGGGGCACGCTGGACGTAGTGTCTGTGGACTTGGTCACCGACAGCGATG
AGGAAATTCTGGAGGTCGCCACCGCTCGCGGTGCCGCGGACGAGGTTGAGGTGGAGCCCCCGGAGCCCCC
GGGGCCGGTCGCGTCCCGGGATAACAGCAACAGTGACAGCGAAGGGGAGGACAGGCGGCCCGCAGGACCC
CCGCGGGAGCCGGTCAGGCGGCGGCGGCGGCTGGTGCTGGATCCGGGGGAGGCGCCGCTGGTTCCGGTGT
ACTCGGGGAAGGTTAAAAGCAGCCTTCGCCTTATCCCAGATGATCTATCCCTCCTGAAACTCTACCCTCC
AGGGGATGAGGAAGAGGCAGAGCTGGCAGATTCGAGTGGTCTCTACCATGAGGGCTCCCCATCACCAGGC
TCTCCCTGGAAGACAAAGCTGAGGACTAAGGATAAAGAAGAGAAGAAAAAGACAGAGTTTCTGGATCTGG
ACAACTCTCCTCTGTCCCCACCTTCACCAAGGACCAAAAGCAGAACGCATACTCGGGCACTCAAGAAGTT
AAGTGAGGTGAACAAGCGCCTCCAGGATCTCCGTTCCTGTCTGAGCCCCAAGCCACCTCAGGGTCAAGAG
CAACAGGGCCAAGAGGATGAAGTGGTCTTGGTGGAAGGGCCCACCCTCCCAGAGACCCCCCGACTCTTCC
CACTCAAAATCCGTTGCCGGGCTGACCTGGTCAGATTGCCCCTCAGGATGTCGGAGCCCCTGCAGAGTGT
GGTGGACCACATGGCCACCCACCTTGGGGTGTCCCCAAGCAGGATCCTTTTGCTTTTTGGAGAGACAGAG
CTATCACCTACTGCCACTCCCAGGACCCTAAAGCTCGGAGTGGCTGACATCATTGACTGTGTGGTACTAA
CAAGTTCTCCAGAGGCCACAGAGTGAGCGGCCGCTCGAGTCTAGAGGGCCCGTTTAAACCCGCTGATCAG
CCTCGACTGTGCCTTCTAGTTGCCAGCCATCTGTTGTTTGCCCCTCCCCCGTGCCTTCCTTGACCCTGGA
AGGTGCCACTCCCACTGTCCTTTCCTAATAAAATGAGGAAATTGCATCGCATTGTCTGAGTAGGTGTCAT
TCTATTCTGGGGGGTGGGGTGGGGCAGGACAGCAAGGGGGAGGATTGGGAAGACAATAGCAGGCATGCTG
GGGATGCGGTGGGCTCTATGGCTTCTGAGGCGGAAAGAACCAGCTGGGGCTCTAGGGGGTATCCCC
[124 nt withheld, positions 3077-3200]
C
[91 nt withheld, positions 3202-3292]
AGGGTGATGGTTCACGTACCTAGAAGTTCCTATTCCGAAGTTCCTATTCTCTAGAAAGTATAGGAACTTC
CTTGGCCAAAAAGCCTGAACTCACCGCGACGTCTGTCGAGAAGTTTCTGATCGAAAAGTTCGACAGCGTC
TCCGACCTGATGCAGCTCTCGGAGGGCGAAGAATCTCGTGCTTTCAGCTTCGATGTAGGAGGGCGTGGAT
ATGTCCTGCGGGTAAATAGCTGCGCCGATGGTTTCTACAAAGATCGTTATGTTTATCGGCACTTTGCATC
GGCCGCGCTCCCGATTCCGGAAGTGCTTGACATTGGGGAATTCAGCGAGAGCCTGACCTATTGCATCTCC
CGCCGTGCACAGGGTGTCACGTTGCAAGACCTGCCTGAAACCGAACTGCCCGCTGTTCTGCAGCCGGTCG
CGGAGGCCATGGATGCGATCGCTGCGGCCGATCTTAGCCAGACGAGCGGGTTCGGCCCATTCGGACCGCA
AGGAATCGGTCAATACACTACATGGCGTGATTTCATATGCGCGATTGCTGATCCCCATGTGTATCACTGG
CAAACTGTGATGGACGACACCGTCAGTGCGTCCGTCGCGCAGGCTCTCGATGAGCTGATGCTTTGGGCCG
AGGACTGCCCCGAAGTCCGGCACCTCGTGCACGCGGATTTCGGCTCCAACAATGTCCTGACGGACAATGG
CCGCATAACAGCGGTCATTGACTGGAGCGAGGCGATGTTCGGGGATTCCCAATACGAGGTCGCCAACATC
TTCTTCTGGAGGCCGTGGTTGGCTTGTATGGAGCAGCAGACGCGCTACTTCGAGCGGAGGCATCCGGAGC
TTGCAGGATCGCCGCGGCTCCGGGCGTATATGCTCCGCATTGGTCTTGACCAACTCTATCAGAGCTTGGT
TGACGGCAATTTCGATGATGCAGCTTGGGCGCAGGGTCGATGCGACGCAATCGTCCGATCCGGAGCCGGG
ACTGTCGGGCGTACACAAATCGCCCGCAGAAGCGCGGCCGTCTGGACCGATGGCTGTGTAGAAGTACTCG
CCGATAGTGGAAACCGACGCCCCAGCACTCGTCCGAGGGCAAAGGAATAGCACGTACTACGAGATTTCGA
TTCCACCGCCGCCTTCTATGAAAGGTTGGGCTTCGGAATCGTTTTCCGGGACGCCGGCTGGATGATCCTC
CAGCGCGGGGATCTCATGCTGGAGTTCTTCGCCCACCCCAACTTGTTTATTGCAGCTTATAATGGTTACA
AATAAAGCAATAGCATCACAAATTTCACAAATAAAGCATTTTTTTCACTGCATTCTAGTTGTGGTTTGTC
CAAACTCATCAATGTATCTTATCATGTCTGTATACCGTCGACCTCTAGCTAGAGCTTGGCGTAATCATGG
TCATAGCTGTTTCCTGTGTGAAATTGTTATCCGCTCACAATTCCACACAACATACGAGCCGGAAGCATAA
AGTGTAAAGCCTGGGGTGCCTAATGAGTGAGCTAACTCACATTAATTGCGTTGCGCTCACTGCCCGCTTT
CCAGTCGGGAAACCTGTCGTGCCAGCTGCATTAATGAATCGGCCAACGCGCGGGGAGAGGCGGTTTGCGT
ATTGGGCGCTCTTCCGCTTCCTCGCTCACTGACTCGCTGCGCTCGGTCGTTCGGCTGCGGCGAGCGGTAT
CAGCTCACTCAAAGGCGGTAATACGGTTATCCACAGAATCAGGGGATAACGCAGGAAAGAACATGTGAGC
AAAAGGCCAGCAAAAGGCCAGGAACCGTAAAAAGGCCGCGTTGCTGGCGTTTTTCCATAGGCTCCGCCCC
CCTGACGAGCATCACAAAAATCGACGCTCAAGTCAGAGGTGGCGAAACCCGACAGGACTATAAAGATACC
AGGCGTTTCCCCCTGGAAGCTCCCTCGTGCGCTCTCCTGTTCCGACCCTGCCGCTTACCGGATACCTGTC
CGCCTTTCTCCCTTCGGGAAGCGTGGCGCTTTCTCATAGCTCACGCTGTAGGTATCTCAGTTCGGTGTAG
GTCGTTCGCTCCAAGCTGGGCTGTGTGCACGAACCCCCCGTTCAGCCCGACCGCTGCGCCTTATCCGGTA
ACTATCGTCTTGAGTCCAACCCGGTAAGACACGACTTATCGCCACTGGCAGCAGCCACTGGTAACAGGAT
TAGCAGAGCGAGGTATGTAGGCGGTGCTACAGAGTTCTTGAAGTGGTGGCCTAACTACGGCTACACTAGA
AGAACAGTATTTGGTATCTGCGCTCTGCTGAAGCCAGTTACCTTCGGAAAAAGAGTTGGTAGCTCTTGAT
CCGGCAAACAAACCACCGCTGGTAGCGGTGGTTTTTTTGTTTGCAAGCAGCAGATTACGCGCAGAAAAAA
AGGATCTCAAGAAGATCCTTTGATCTTTTCTACGGGGTCTGACGCTCAGTGGAACGAAAACTCACGTTAA
GGGATTTTGGTCATGAGATTATCAAAAAGGATCTTCACCTAGATCCTTTTAAATTAAAAATGAAGTTTTA
AATCAATCTAAAGTATATATGAGTAAACTTGGTCTGACAGTTACCAATGCTTAATCAGTGAGGCACCTAT
CTCAGCGATCTGTCTATTTCGTTCATCCATAGTTGCCTGACTCCCCGTCGTGTAGATAACTACGATACGG
GAGGGCTTACCATCTGGCCCCAGTGCTGCAATGATACCGCGAGACCCACGCTCACCGGCTCCAGATTTAT
CAGCAATAAACCAGCCAGCCGGAAGGGCCGAGCGCAGAAGTGGTCCTGCAACTTTATCCGCCTCCATCCA
GTCTATTAATTGTTGCCGGGAAGCTAGAGTAAGTAGTTCGCCAGTTAATAGTTTGCGCAACGTTGTTGCC
ATTGCTACAGGCATCGTGGTGTCACGCTCGTCGTTTGGTATGGCTTCATTCAGCTCCGGTTCCCAACGAT
CAAGGCGAGTTACATGATCCCCCATGTTGTGCAAAAAAGCGGTTAGCTCCTTCGGTCCTCCGATCGTTGT
CAGAAGTAAGTTGGCCGCAGTGTTATCACTCATGGTTATGGCAGCACTGCATAATTCTCTTACTGTCATG
CCATCCGTAAGATGCTTTTCTGTGACTGGTGAGTACTCAACCAAGTCATTCTGAGAATAGTGTATGCGGC
GACCGAGTTGCTCTTGCCCGGCGTCAATACGGGATAATACCGCGCCACATAGCAGAACTTTAAAAGTGCT
CATCATTGGAAAACGTTCTTCGGGGCGAAAACTCTCAAGGATCTTACCGCTGTTGAGATCCAGTTCGATG
TAACCCACTCGTGCACCCAACTGATCTTCAGCATCTTTTACTTTCACCAGCGTTTCTGGGTGAGCAAAAA
CAGGAAGGCAAAATGCCGCAAAAAAGGGAATAAGGGCGACACGGAAATGTTGAATACTCATACTCTTCCT
TTTTCAATATTATTGAAGCATTTATCAGGGTTATTGTCTCATGAGCGGATACATATTTGAATGTATTTAG
AAAAATAAACAAATAGGGGTTCCGCGCACATTTCCCCGAAAAGTGCCACC
Features (pLannotate 1.2.2; 22 found; start..end, strand, type, name):
     35..87      -  misc_feature   bom (fragment): basis of mobility region from pBR322
    242..621     +  enhancer       CMV enhancer: human cytomegalovirus immediate early enhancer
    622..825     +  promoter       CMV promoter: human cytomegalovirus (CMV) immediate early promoter
    827..846     +  promoter       PLtetO-1 promoter (fragment): modified phage lambda PL promoter with tet operator sites (Lutz and Bujard, 1997)
    848..867     +  promoter       PLtetO-1 promoter (fragment): modified phage lambda PL promoter with tet operator sites (Lutz and Bujard, 1997)
    875..908     +  promoter       TRE3GV promoter (fragment): 3rd-generation Tet-responsive promoter that can be activated by binding of Tet-On® 3G, optimized for retroviral and lentiviral vectors
    996..1712    +  CDS            EGFP: EGFP is a basic (constitutively fluorescent) green fluorescent protein published in 1996, derived from Aequorea victoria. It is reported to be a rapidly-maturing weak dimer with moderate acid sensitivity.
   1725..2753    +  CDS            NFATC2IP (fragment): NF2IP_HUMAN - Also known as NIP45. Experimental evidence at protein level: Swiss-Prot protein existence level 1. In T-helper 2 (Th2) cells, regulates the magnitude of NFAT- driven transcription of a specific subset of cytokine genes, including IL3, IL4, IL5 and IL13, but not IL2. Recruits PRMT1 to the IL4 promoter; this leads to enhancement of histone H4 'Arg-3'-methylation and facilitates subsequent histone acetylation at the IL4 locus, thus promotes robust cytokine expression (By similarity). Down-regulates formation of poly-SUMO chains by UBE2I/UBC9 (By similarity). From Homo sapiens (Human
   2807..3031    +  polyA_signal   bGH poly(A) signal: bovine growth hormone polyadenylation signal
   3035..3056    +  promoter       SV40 promoter (fragment): SV40 enhancer and early promoter
   3077..3310    +  rep_origin     f1 ori (fragment) (sequence partly withheld): f1 bacteriophage origin of replication; arrow indicates direction of (+) strand synthesis
   3315..3362    +  protein_bind   FRT: FLP-mediated recombination occurs in the 8-bp core sequence TCTAGAAA (Turan and Bode, 2011). FLP recombinase from the Saccharomyces cerevisiae 2μ plasmid
   3370..4392    +  CDS            HygR: aminoglycoside phosphotransferase from E. coli; aph(4)-Ia; confers resistance to hygromycin
   4402..4527    +  CDS            ble (fragment): BLE_KLEPN - Experimental evidence at protein level: Swiss-Prot protein existence level 1. Binding protein with a strong affinity to the bleomycin family of antibiotics. Binds to CL990; an antimitotic-antibiotic compound. From Klebsiella pneumoniae.
   4522..4643    +  polyA_signal   SV40 poly(A) signal: SV40 polyadenylation signal
   4716..4732    -  protein_bind   lac operator: The lac repressor binds to the lac operator to inhibit transcription in E. coli. This inhibition can be relieved by adding lactose or isopropyl-β-D-thiogalactopyranoside (IPTG). lac repressor encoded by lacI
   4740..4770    -  promoter       lac promoter: promoter for the E. coli lac operon
   4785..4806    -  protein_bind   CAP binding site: CAP binding activates transcription in the presence of cAMP. E. coli catabolite activator protein
   4819..4911    -  CDS            lacI (fragment): lac repressor; lacI; The lac repressor binds to the lac operator to inhibit transcription in E. coli. This inhibition can be relieved by adding lactose or isopropyl-β-D-thiogalactopyranoside (IPTG).
   5094..5682    -  rep_origin     ori: high-copy-number ColE1/pMB1/pBR322/pUC origin of replication
   5853..6713    -  CDS            AmpR: β-lactamase; bla; confers resistance to ampicillin, carbenicillin, and related antibiotics
   6714..6818    -  promoter       AmpR promoter: bla
