[The description below was written by a language model from this plasmid's Addgene catalogue record and pLannotate feature annotations shown in this document.]
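Description:
EGFP-NIP45 delta-SLD2 is a mammalian expression plasmid built on the pcDNA5/FRT/TO/EGFP-N backbone and intended for use with the Flp-In T-REx system, which produces isogenic stable cell lines with tetracycline/doxycycline-inducible transgene expression. In bacteria it is maintained as a high-copy plasmid through a ColE1/pUC-type origin and selected with ampicillin via the β-lactamase gene. The feature table also detects short backbone remnants such as a partial f1 origin and lac promoter/operator elements.

The payload is driven by the CMV enhancer and immediate-early promoter followed by two tet operator sites (CMV/TetO2; the annotation software labels these as fragments of other Tet-responsive promoters). In host cells expressing the Tet repressor, transcription stays off until tetracycline or doxycycline is added. The open reading frame encodes EGFP fused to the N-terminus of a truncated human NIP45 (NFATC2IP) covering amino acids 1–343, which removes the second SUMO-like domain (SLD2). The insert was cloned between KpnI and NotI sites and is terminated by the bovine growth hormone polyadenylation signal.

Downstream lies an FRT site placed directly ahead of a hygromycin resistance coding sequence with an SV40 poly(A) signal. In the Flp-In design, this gene has no functional promoter of its own in the plasmid. Flp-mediated recombination into the genomic FRT site of the host line is expected to activate it, so hygromycin selects for correct single-copy integrants. The blasticidin listed in the record presumably maintains the Tet repressor in the host cells, as no blasticidin resistance gene is annotated on the plasmid. The construct allows inducible expression and fluorescent tracking of the SLD2-deleted mutant, and its associated publication concerns the SUMO–NIP45 pathway in processing DNA catenanes before mitosis.
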