Addgene plasmid #210263: EGFP-NIP45 delta-SLD2
Purpose: Inducible expression of N-terminally EGFP-tagged NIP45 delta-SLD2. Use with Flp-In T-Rex system.
Depositing lab: Niels Mailand. Depositing organization: University of Copenhagen. Publication: The SUMO-NIP45 pathway processes toxic DNA catenanes to prevent mitotic failure. Hertz EPT, Vega IA, Kruse T, Wang Y, Hendriks IA, Bizard AH, Eugui-Anta A, Hay RT, Nielsen ML, Nilsson J, Hickson ID, Mailand N. Nat Struct Mol Biol. 2023 Jul 20. doi: 10.1038/s41594-023-01045-0. PubMed 37474739.
Backbone
  Vector backbone: pcDNA5/FRT/TO/EGFP-N
  Backbone manufacturer: Invitrogen
  Vector type: Mammalian Expression
  Selectable markers: Hygromycin ; Blasticidin
Growth in bacteria
  Bacterial resistance: Ampicillin, 100 μg/mL
  Growth temperature: 37°C
  Growth strain: DH5alpha
  Copy number: High Copy
Gene/Insert
  Gene/Insert name: NIP45 delta-SLD2 (aa 1-343)
  Species: Synthetic
  Mutation: delta-SLD2
  Entrez Gene: NFATC2IP (a.k.a. ESC2, NIP45, RAD60)
  Promoter: CMV/TetO2
  Tag / fusion protein: EGFP (N terminal on backbone)
  Cloning method: Restriction Enzyme; 5′ cloning site KpnI (not destroyed); 3′ cloning site NotI (not destroyed)
  Sequencing primers: 5′ CMV-F; 3′ BGH-R
Terms and licenses: Academic/Nonprofit Terms; Industry Terms: Not Available to Industry
How to cite: EGFP-NIP45 delta-SLD2 was a gift from Niels Mailand (Addgene plasmid # 210263 ; http://n2t.net/addgene:210263 ; RRID:Addgene_210263)
